Addgene plasmid #86362: PX458_SP5_1
Purpose: Encodes gRNA for 3' target of human SP5
Depositing lab: Eric Mendenhall & Richard M. Myers. Depositing organization: University of Alabama in Huntsville. Publication: CETCh-seq: CRISPR epitope tagging ChIP-seq of DNA-binding proteins. Savic D, Partridge EC, Newberry KM, Smith SB, Meadows SK, Roberts BS, Mackiewicz M, Mendenhall EM, Myers RM. Genome Res. 2015 Sep 9. 10.1101/gr.193540.115 PubMed 26355004.
Backbone
  Vector backbone: PX458
  Vector type: CRISPR
Growth in bacteria
  Bacterial resistance: Ampicillin, 100 μg/mL
  Growth temperature: 37°C
  Growth strain: DH5alpha
  Copy number: High Copy
Gene/Insert
  Gene/Insert name: gRNA against SP5
  gRNA/shRNA sequence: GGACCTGTGAGCCCTCCCGG
  Species: H. sapiens (human)
  Cloning method: Gibson Cloning
  Sequencing primers: 5′ pBR322ori-F
Terms and licenses: Academic/Nonprofit Terms; Industry Terms: Not Available to Industry
Depositor comments: Note: This plasmid is part of the Mendenhall and Meyers CRISPR-based Tagging system to add a tag (currently using FLAG) to endogenous proteins. Please see https://www.addgene.org/crispr/tagging/ for more details.
How to cite: PX458_SP5_1 was a gift from Eric Mendenhall & Richard M. Myers (Addgene plasmid # 86362 ; http://n2t.net/addgene:86362 ; RRID:Addgene_86362)
