[The description below was written by a language model from this plasmid's Addgene catalogue record.]
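Description:
PX458_SP5_1 is a CRISPR plasmid built on the PX458 backbone that carries a guide RNA directed against the 3' end of the human SP5 gene. It is propagated in E. coli as a high-copy plasmid under ampicillin selection, and the guide sequence was introduced by Gibson cloning. No feature table accompanies the record, so the regulatory elements are not itemised. PX458 is generally known as an all-in-one mammalian expression vector in which a U6 promoter drives the single guide RNA and a separate cassette expresses Streptococcus pyogenes Cas9 linked through a 2A peptide to GFP. This arrangement allows transfected cells to be identified or sorted by fluorescence. Those details come from general knowledge of the backbone rather than from this entry.

The construct belongs to a CRISPR-based epitope tagging system designed to add a tag, currently FLAG, to endogenous proteins. In this approach the guide directs Cas9 to cut near the stop codon of the target gene, here SP5, which encodes a DNA-binding transcription factor. A separately supplied homology donor can then insert the tag in frame at the C-terminus of the native protein. The tagged protein is expressed from its own locus and can be immunoprecipitated with a standard anti-tag antibody. This supports ChIP-seq of DNA-binding proteins for which no suitable specific antibody is available, the application described in the associated publication. The "_1" suffix suggests that this may be one of several guides designed for the same target region, though the record does not say so. The donor template is not part of this plasmid.
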