>Addgene plasmid #86362 | PX458_SP5_1 | addgene partial sequence | sequence record 170949 | Addgene Partial NGS Result
GACTATAAGGACCACGACGGAGACTACAAGGATCATGATATTGATTACAAAGACGATGACGATAAGATGG
CCCCAAAGAAGAAGCGGAAGGTCGGTATCCACGGAGTCCCAGCAGCCGACAAGAAGTACAGCATCGGCCT
GGACATCGGCACCAACTCTGTGGGCTGGGCCGTGATCACCGACGAGTACAAGGTGCCCAGCAAGAAATTC
AAGGTGCTGGGCAACACCGACCGGCACAGCATCAAGAAGAACCTGATCGGAGCCCTGCTGTTCGACAGCG
GCGAAACAGCCGAGGCCACCCGGCTGAAGAGAACCGCCAGAAGAAGATACACCAGACGGAAGAACCGGAT
CTGCTATCTGCAAGAGATCTTCAGCAACGAGATGGCCAAGGTGGACGACAGCTTCTTCCACAGACTGGAA
GAGTCCTTCCTGGTGGAAGAGGATAAGAAGCACGAGCGGCACCCCATCTTCGGCAACATCGTGGACGAGG
TGGCCTACCACGAGAAGTACCCCACCATCTACCACCTGAGAAAGAAACTGGTGGACAGCACCGACAAGGC
CGACCTGCGGCTGATCTATCTGGCCCTGGCCCACATGATCAAGTTCCGGGGCCACTTCCTGATCGAGGGC
GACCTGAACCCCGACAACAGCGACGTGGACAAGCTGTTCATCCAGCTGGTGCAGACCTACAACCAGCTGT
TCGAGGAAAACCCCATCAACGCCAGCGGCGTGGACGCCAAGGCCATCCTGTCTGCCAGACTGAGCAAGAG
CAGACGGCTGGAAAATCTGATCGCCCAGCTGCCCGGCGAGAAGAAGAATGGCCTGTTCGGAAACCTGATT
GCCCTGAGCCTGGGCCTGACCCCCAACTTCAAGAGCAACTTCGACCTGGCCGAGGATGCCAAACTGCAGC
TGAGCAAGGACACCTACGACGACGACCTGGACAACCTGCTGGCCCAGATCGGCGACCAGTACGCCGACCT
GTTTCTGGCCGCCAAGAACCTGTCCGACGCCATCCTGCTGAGCGACATCCTGAGAGTGAACACCGAGATC
ACCAAGGCCCCCCTGAGCGCCTCTATGATCAAGAGATACGACGAGCACCACCAGGACCTGACCCTGCTGA
AAGCTCTCGTGCGGCAGCAGCTGCCTGAGAAGTACAAAGAGATTTTCTTCGACCAGAGCAAGAACGGCTA
CGCCGGCTACATTGACGGCGGAGCCAGCCAGGAAGAGTTCTACAAGTTCATCAAGCCCATCCTGGAAAAG
ATGGACGGCACCGAGGAACTGCTCGTGAAGCTGAACAGAGAGGACCTGCTGCGGAAGCAGCGGACCTTCG
ACAACGGCAGCATCCCCCACCAGATCCACCTGGGAGAGCTGCACGCCATTCTGCGGCGGCAGGAAGATTT
TTACCCATTCCTGAAGGACAACCGGGAAAAGATCGAGAAGATCCTGACCTTCCGCATCCCCTACTACGTG
GGCCCTCTGGCCAGGGGAAACAGCAGATTCGCCTGGATGACCAGAAAGAGCGAGGAAACCATCACCCCCT
GGAACTTCGAGGAAGTGGTGGACAAGGGCGCTTCCGCCCAGAGCTTCATCGAGCGGATGACCAACTTCGA
TAAGAACCTGCCCAACGAGAAGGTGCTGCCCAAGCACAGCCTGCTGTACGAGTACTTCACCGTGTATAAC
GAGCTGACCAAAGTGAAATACGTGACCGAGGGAATGAGAAAGCCCGCCTTCCTGAGCGGCGAGCAGAAAA
AGGCCATCGTGGACCTGCTGTTCAAGACCAACCGGAAAGTGACCGTGAAGCAGCTGAAAGAGGACTACTT
CAAGAAAATCGAGTGCTTCGACTCCGTGGAAATCTCCGGCGTGGAAGATCGGTTCAACGCCTCCCTGGGC
ACATACCACGATCTGCTGAAAATTATCAAGGACAAGGACTTCCTGGACAATGAGGAAAACGAGGACATTC
TGGAAGATATCGTGCTGACCCTGACACTGTTTGAGGACAGAGAGATGATCGAGGAACGGCTGAAAACCTA
TGCCCACCTGTTCGACGACAAAGTGATGAAGCAGCTGAAGCGGCGGAGATACACCGGCTGGGGCAGGCTG
AGCCGGAAGCTGATCAACGGCATCCGGGACAAGCAGTCCGGCAAGACAATCCTGGATTTCCTGAAGTCCG
ACGGCTTCGCCAACAGAAACTTCATGCAGCTGATCCACGACGACAGCCTGACCTTTAAAGAGGACATCCA
GAAAGCCCAGGTGTCCGGCCAGGGCGATAGCCTGCACGAGCACATTGCCAATCTGGCCGGCAGCCCCGCC
ATTAAGAAGGGCATCCTGCAGACAGTGAAGGTGGTGGACGAGCTCGTGAAAGTGATGGGCCGGCACAAGC
CCGAGAACATCGTGATCGAAATGGCCAGAGAGAACCAGACCACCCAGAAGGGACAGAAGAACAGCCGCGA
GAGAATGAAGCGGATCGAAGAGGGCATCAAAGAGCTGGGCAGCCAGATCCTGAAAGAACACCCCGTGGAA
AACACCCAGCTGCAGAACGAGAAGCTGTACCTGTACTACCTGCAGAATGGGCGGGATATGTACGTGGACC
AGGAACTGGACATCAACCGGCTGTCCGACTACGATGTGGACCATATCGTGCCTCAGAGCTTTCTGAAGGA
CGACTCCATCGACAACAAGGTGCTGACCAGAAGCGACAAGAACCGGGGCAAGAGCGACAACGTGCCCTCC
GAAGAGGTCGTGAAGAAGATGAAGAACTACTGGCGGCAGCTGCTGAACGCCAAGCTGATTACCCAGAGAA
AGTTCGACAATCTGACCAAGGCCGAGAGAGGCGGCCTGAGCGAACTGGATAAGGCCGGCTTCATCAAGAG
ACAGCTGGTGGAAACCCGGCAGATCACAAAGCACGTGGCACAGATCCTGGACTCCCGGATGAACACTAAG
TACGACGAGAATGACAAGCTGATCCGGGAAGTGAAAGTGATCACCCTGAAGTCCAAGCTGGTGTCCGATT
TCCGGAAGGATTTCCAGTTTTACAAAGTGCGCGAGATCAACAACTACCACCACGCCCACGACGCCTACCT
GAACGCCGTCGTGGGAACCGCCCTGATCAAAAAGTACCCTAAGCTGGAAAGCGAGTTCGTGTACGGCGAC
TACAAGGTGTACGACGTGCGGAAGATGATCGCCAAGAGCGAGCAGGAAATCGGCAAGGCTACCGCCAAGT
ACTTCTTCTACAGCAACATCATGAACTTTTTCAAGACCGAGATTACCCTGGCCAACGGCGAGATCCGGAA
GCGGCCTCTGATCGAGACAAACGGCGAAACCGGGGAGATCGTGTGGGATAAGGGCCGGGATTTTGCCACC
GTGCGGAAAGTGCTGAGCATGCCCCAAGTGAATATCGTGAAAAAGACCGAGGTGCAGACAGGCGGCTTCA
GCAAAGAGTCTATCCTGCCCAAGAGGAACAGCGATAAGCTGATCGCCAGAAAGAAGGACTGGGACCCTAA
GAAGTACGGCGGCTTCGACAGCCCCACCGTGGCCTATTCTGTGCTGGTGGTGGCCAAAGTGGAAAAGGGC
AAGTCCAAGAAACTGAAGAGTGTGAAAGAGCTGCTGGGGATCACCATCATGGAAAGAAGCAGCTTCGAGA
AGAATCCCATCGACTTTCTGGAAGCCAAGGGCTACAAAGAAGTGAAAAAGGACCTGATCATCAAGCTGCC
TAAGTACTCCCTGTTCGAGCTGGAAAACGGCCGGAAGAGAATGCTGGCCTCTGCCGGCGAACTGCAGAAG
GGAAACGAACTGGCCCTGCCCTCCAAATATGTGAACTTCCTGTACCTGGCCAGCCACTATGAGAAGCTGA
AGGGCTCCCCCGAGGATAATGAGCAGAAACAGCTGTTTGTGGAACAGCACAAGCACTACCTGGACGAGAT
CATCGAGCAGATCAGCGAGTTCTCCAAGAGAGTGATCCTGGCCGACGCTAATCTGGACAAAGTGCTGTCC
GCCTACAACAAGCACCGGGATAAGCCCATCAGAGAGCAGGCCGAGAATATCATCCACCTGTTTACCCTGA
CCAATCTGGGAGCCCCTGCCGCCTTCAAGTACTTTGACACCACCATCGACCGGAAGAGGTACACCAGCAC
CAAAGAGGTGCTGGACGCCACCCTGATCCACCAGAGCATCACCGGCCTGTACGAGACACGGATCGACCTG
TCTCAGCTGGGAGGCGACAAAAGGCCGGCGGCCACGAAAAAGGCCGGCCAGGCAAAAAAGAAAAAGGAAT
TCGGCAGTGGAGAGGGCAGAGGAAGTCTGCTAACATGCGGTGACGTCGAGGAGAATCCTGGCCCAGTGAG
CAAGGGCGAGGAGCTGTTCACCGGGGTGGTGCCCATCCTGGTCGAGCTGGACGGCGACGTAAACGGCCAC
AAGTTCAGCGTGTCCGGCGAGGGCGAGGGCGATGCCACCTACGGCAAGCTGACCCTGAAGTTCATCTGCA
CCACCGGCAAGCTGCCCGTGCCCTGGCCCACCCTCGTGACCACCCTGACCTACGGCGTGCAGTGCTTCAG
CCGCTACCCCGACCACATGAAGCAGCACGACTTCTTCAAGTCCGCCATGCCCGAAGGCTACGTCCAGGAG
CGCACCATCTTCTTCAAGGACGACGGCAACTACAAGACCCGCGCCGAGGTGAAGTTCGAGGGCGACACCC
TGGTGAACCGCATCGAGCTGAAGGGCATCGACTTCAAGGAGGACGGCAACATCCTGGGGCACAAGCTGGA
GTACAACTACAACAGCCACAACGTCTATATCATGGCCGACAAGCAGAAGAACGGCATCAAGGTGAACTTC
AAGATCCGCCACAACATCGAGGACGGCAGCGTGCAGCTCGCCGACCACTACCAGCAGAACACCCCCATCG
GCGACGGCCCCGTGCTGCTGCCCGACAACCACTACCTGAGCACCCAGTCCGCCCTGAGCAAAGACCCCAA
CGAGAAGCGCGATCACATGGTCCTGCTGGAGTTCGTGACCGCCGCCGGGATCACTCTCGGCATGGACGAG
CTGTACAAGGAATTCTAACTAGAGCTCGCTGATCAGCCTCGACTGTGCCTTCTAGTTGCCAGCCATCTGT
TGTTTGCCCCTCCCCCGTGCCTTCCTTGACCCTGGAAGGTGCCACTCCCACTGTCCTTTCCTAATAAAAT
GAGGAAATTGCATCGCATTGTCTGAGTAGGTGTCATTCTATTCTGGGGGGTGGGGTGGGGCAGGACAGCA
AGGGGGAGGATTGGGAAGAGAATAGCAGGCATGCTGGGGAGCGGCCGCAGGAACCCCTAGTGATGGAGTT
GGCCACTCCCTCTCTGCGCGCTCGCTCGCTCACTGAGGCCGGGCGACCAAAGGTCGCCCGACGCCCGGGC
TTTGCCCGGGCGGCCTCAGTGAGCGAGCGAGCGCGCAGCTGCCTGCAGGGGCGCCTGATGCGGTATTTTC
TCCTTACGCATCTGTGCGGTATTTCACACCGCATA
[95 nt withheld, positions 5496-5590]
T
[46 nt withheld, positions 5592-5637]
C
[141 nt withheld, positions 5639-5779]
CCTTTGACGTTGGAGTCCACGTTCTTT
[37 nt withheld, positions 5807-5843]
ACTCTATCTCGGGCTATTCTTTTGATTTATAAGGGATTTTGCCGATTTCGGTCTATTGGTTAAAAAATGA
GCTGATTTAACAAAAATTTAACGCGAATTTTAACAAAATATTAACGTTTACAATTTTATGGTGCACTCTC
AGTACAATCTGCTCTGATGCCGCATAGTTAAGCCAGCCCCGACACCCGCCAACACCCGCTGACGCGCCCT
GACGGGCTTGTCTGCTCCCGGCATCCGCTTACAGACAAGCTGTGACCGTCTCCGGGAGCTGCATGTGTCA
GAGGTTTTCACCGTCATCACCGAAACGCGCGAGACGAAAGGGCCTCGTGATACGCCTATTTTTATAGGTT
AATGTCATGATAATAATGGTTTCTTAGACGTCAGGTGGCACTTTTCGGGGAAATGTGCGCGGAACCCCTA
TTTGTTTATTTTTCTAAATACATTCAAATATGTATCCGCTCATGAGACAATAACCCTGATAAATGCTTCA
ATAATATTGAAAAAGGAAGAGTATGAGTATTCAACATTTCCGTGTCGCCCTTATTCCCTTTTTTGCGGCA
TTTTGCCTTCCTGTTTTTGCTCACCCAGAAACGCTGGTGAAAGTAAAAGATGCTGAAGATCAGTTGGGTG
CACGAGTGGGTTACATCGAACTGGATCTCAACAGCGGTAAGATCCTTGAGAGTTTTCGCCCCGAAGAACG
TTTTCCAATGATGAGCACTTTTAAAGTTCTGCTATGTGGCGCGGTATTATCCCGTATTGACGCCGGGCAA
GAGCAACTCGGTCGCCGCATACACTATTCTCAGAATGACTTGGTTGAGTACTCACCAGTCACAGAAAAGC
ATCTTACGGATGGCATGACAGTAAGAGAATTATGCAGTGCTGCCATAACCATGAGTGATAACACTGCGGC
CAACTTACTTCTGACAACGATCGGAGGACCGAAGGAGCTAACCGCTTTTTTGCACAACATGGGGGATCAT
GTAACTCGCCTTGATCGTTGGGAACCGGAGCTGAATGAAGCCATACCAAACGACGAGCGTGACACCACGA
TGCCTGTAGCAATGGCAACAACGTTGCGCAAACTATTAACTGGCGAACTACTTACTCTAGCTTCCCGGCA
ACAATTAATAGACTGGATGGAGGCGGATAAAGTTGCAGGACCACTTCTGCGCTCGGCCCTTCCGGCTGGC
TGGTTTATTGCTGATAAATCTGGAGCCGGTGAGCGTGGAAGCCGCGGTATCATTGCAGCACTGGGGCCAG
ATGGTAAGCCCTCCCGTATCGTAGTTATCTACACGACGGGGAGTCAGGCAACTATGGATGAACGAAATAG
ACAGATCGCTGAGATAGGTGCCTCACTGATTAAGCATTGGTAACTGTCAGACCAAGTTTACTCATATATA
CTTTAGATTGATTTAAAACTTCATTTTTAATTTAAAAGGATCTAGGTGAAGATCCTTTTTGATAATCTCA
TGACCAAAATCCCTTAACGTGAGTTTTCGTTCCACTGAGCGTCAGACCCCGTAGAAAAGATCAAAGGATC
TTCTTGAGATCCTTTTTTTCTGCGCGTAATCTGCTGCTTGCAAACAAAAAAACCACCGCTACCAGCGGTG
GTTTGTTTGCCGGATCAAGAGCTACCAACTCTTTTTCCGAAGGTAACTGGCTTCAGCAGAGCGCAGATAC
CAAATACTGTTCTTCTAGTGTAGCCGTAGTTAGGCCACCACTTCAAGAACTCTGTAGCACCGCCTACATA
CCTCGCTCTGCTAATCCTGTTACCAGTGGCTGCTGCCAGTGGCGATAAGTCGTGTCTTACCGGGTTGGAC
TCAAGACGATAGTTACCGGATAAGGCGCAGCGGTCGGGCTGAACGGGGGGTTCGTGCACACAGCCCAGCT
TGGAGCGAACGACCTACACCGAACTGAGATACCTACAGCGTGAGCTATGAGAAAGCGCCACGCTTCCCGA
AGGGAGAAAGGCGGACAGGTATCCGGTAAGCGGCAGGGTCGGAACAGGAGAGCGCACGAGGGAGCTTCCA
GGGGGAAACGCCTGGTATCTTTATAGTCCTGTCGGGTTTCGCCACCTCTGACTTGAGCGTCGATTTTTGT
GATGCTCGTCAGGGGGGCGGAGCCTATGGAAAAACGCCAGCAACGCGGCCTTTTTACGGTTCCTGGCCTT
TTGCTGGCCTTTTGCTCACATGTGAGGGCCTATTTCCCATGATTCCTTCATATTTGCATATACGATACAA
GGCTGTTAGAGAGATAATTGGAATTAATTTGACTGTAAACACAAAGATATTAGTACAAAATACGTGACGT
AGAAAGTAATAATTTCTTGGGTAGTTTGCAGTTTTAAAATTATGTTTTAAAATGGACTATCATATGCTTA
CCGTAACTTGAAAGTATTTCGATTTCTTGGCTTTATATATCTTGTGGAAAGGACGAAACACCGGACCTGT
GAGCCCTCCCGGGTTTTAGAGCTAGAAATAGCAAGTTAAAATAAGGCTAGTCCGTTATCAACTTGAAAAA
GTGGCACCGAGTCGGTGCTTTTTTGTTTTAGAGCTAGAAATAGCAAGTTAAAATAAGGCTAGTCCGTTTT
TAGCGCGTGCGCCAATTCTGCAGACAAATGGCTCTAGAGGTACC
